>Addgene plasmid #86585 | Ubiquitin K48C/G76C | addgene full sequence | sequence record 171399 | Addgene NGS Result
CCGACACCATCGAATGGTGCAAAACCTTTCGCGGTATGGCATGATAGCGCCCGGAAGAGAGTCAATTCAG
GGTGGTGAATGTGAAACCAGTAACGTTATACGATGTCGCAGAGTATGCCGGTGTCTCTTATCAGACCGTT
TCCCGCGTGGTGAACCAGGCCAGCCACGTTTCTGCGAAAACGCGGGAAAAAGTGGAAGCGGCGATGGCGG
AGCTGAATTACATTCCCAACCGCGTGGCACAACAACTGGCGGGCAAACAGTCGTTGCTGATTGGCGTTGC
CACCTCCAGTCTGGCCCTGCACGCGCCGTCGCAAATTGTCGCGGCGATTAAATCTCGCGCCGATCAACTG
GGTGCCAGCGTGGTGGTGTCGATGGTAGAACGAAGCGGCGTCGAAGCCTGTAAAGCGGCGGTGCACAATC
TTCTCGCGCAACGCGTCAGTGGGCTGATCATTAACTATCCGCTGGATGACCAGGATGCCATTGCTGTGGA
AGCTGCCTGCACTAATGTTCCGGCGTTATTTCTTGATGTCTCTGACCAGACACCCATCAACAGTATTATT
TTCTCCCATGAAGACGGTACGCGACTGGGCGTGGAGCATCTGGTCGCATTGGGTCACCAGCAAATCGCGC
TGTTAGCGGGCCCATTAAGTTCTGTCTCGGCGCGTCTGCGTCTGGCTGGCTGGCATAAATATCTCACTCG
CAATCAAATTCAGCCGATAGCGGAACGGGAAGGCGACTGGAGTGCCATGTCCGGTTTTCAACAAACCATG
CAAATGCTGAATGAGGGCATCGTTCCCACTGCGATGCTGGTTGCCAACGATCAGATGGCGCTGGGCGCAA
TGCGCGCCATTACCGAGTCCGGGCTGCGCGTTGGTGCGGATATTTCGGTAGTGGGATACGACGATACCGA
AGACAGCTCATGTTATATCCCGCCGTTAACCACCATCAAACAGGATTTTCGCCTGCTGGGGCAAACCAGC
GTGGACCGCTTGCTGCAACTCTCTCAGGGCCAGGCGGTGAAGGGCAATCAGCTGTTGCCCGTCTCACTGG
TGAAAAGAAAAACCACCCTGGCGCCCAATACACAAACCGCCTCTCCCCGCGCGTTGGCCGATTCATTAAT
GCAGCTGGCACGACAGGTTTCCCGACTGGAAAGCGGGCAGTGAGCGCAACGCAATTAATGTAAGTTAGCT
CACTCATTAGGCACAATTCTCATGTTTGACAGCTTATCATCGACTGCACGGTGCACCAATGCTTCTGGCG
TCAGGCAGCCATCGGAAGCTGTGGTATGGCTGTGCAGGTCGTAAATCACTGCATAATTCGTGTCGCTCAA
GGCGCACTCCCGTTCTGGATAATGTTTTTTGCGCCGACATCATAACGGTTCTGGCAAATATTCTGAAATG
AGCTGTTGACAATTAATCATCGGCTCGTATAATGTGTGGAATTGTGAGCGGATAACAATTTCACACAGGA
AACAGCCAGTCCGTTTAGGTGTTTTCACGAGCAATTGACCAACAAGGACCATAGATTATGAAAATCCATC
ACCATCACCATCACGAAGAAGGTAAACTGGTAATCTGGATTAACGGCGATAAAGGCTATAACGGTCTCGC
TGAAGTCGGTAAGAAATTCGAGAAAGATACCGGAATTAAAGTCACCGTTGAGCATCCGGATAAACTGGAA
GAGAAATTCCCACAGGTTGCGGCAACTGGCGATGGCCCTGACATTATCTTCTGGGCACACGACCGCTTTG
GTGGCTACGCTCAATCTGGCCTGTTGGCTGAAATCACCCCGGACAAAGCGTTCCAGGACAAGCTGTATCC
GTTTACCTGGGATGCCGTACGTTACAACGGCAAGCTGATTGCTTACCCGATCGCTGTTGAAGCGTTATCG
CTGATTTATAACAAAGATCTGCTGCCGAACCCGCCAAAAACCTGGGAAGAGATCCCGGCGCTGGATAAAG
AACTGAAAGCGAAAGGTAAGAGCGCGCTGATGTTCAACCTGCAAGAACCGTACTTCACCTGGCCGCTGAT
TGCTGCTGACGGGGGTTATGCGTTCAAGTATGAAAACGGCAAGTACGACATTAAAGACGTGGGCGTGGAT
AACGCTGGCGCGAAAGCGGGTCTGACCTTCCTGGTTGACCTGATTAAAAACAAACACATGAATGCAGACA
CCGATTACTCCATCGCAGAAGCTGCCTTTAATAAAGGCGAAACAGCGATGACCATCAACGGCCCGTGGGC
ATGGTCCAACATCGACACCAGCAAAGTGAATTATGGTGTAACGGTACTGCCGACCTTCAAGGGTCAACCA
TCCAAACCGTTCGTTGGCGTGCTGAGCGCAGGTATTAACGCCGCCAGTCCGAACAAAGAGCTGGCAAAAG
AGTTCCTCGAAAACTATCTGCTGACTGATGAAGGTCTGGAAGCGGTTAATAAAGACAAACCGCTGGGTGC
CGTAGCGCTGAAGTCTTACGAGGAAGAGTTGGTGAAAGATCCGCGTATTGCCGCCACTATGGAAAACGCC
CAGAAAGGTGAAATCATGCCGAACATCCCGCAGATGTCCGCTTTCTGGTATGCCGTGCGTACTGCGGTGA
TCAACGCCGCCAGCGGTCGTCAGACTGTCGATGAAGCCCTGAAAGACGCGCAGACTAATTCGAGCTCTGA
AAACCTGTATTTTCAGTCCGCTCAGATCTTCGTCAAGACGTTAACCGGTAAAACCATAACTCTGGAAGTT
GAACCATCCGATACCATCGAAAACGTTAAGGCTAAAATTCAAGACAAGGAAGGAATTCCACCTGATCAAC
AAAGATTGATCTTTGCCGGTTGCCAGCTCGAGGACGGTAGAACGCTGTCTGATTACAACATTCAGAAGGA
GTCGACCTTACATCTTGTCTTAAGACTAAGAGGTTGCTAAGGATCCGAATTCCCTGCAGGTAATTAAATA
AGCTTCAAATAAAACGAAAGGCTCAGTCGAAAGACTGGGCCTTTCGTTTTATCTGTTGTTTGTCGGTGAA
CGCTCTCCTGAGTAGGACAAATCCGCCGGGAGCGGATTTGAACGTTGCGAAGCAACGGCCCGGAGGGTGG
CGGGCAGGACGCCCGCCATAAACTGCCAGGCATCAAATTAAGCAGAAGGCCATCCTGACGGATGGCCTTT
TTGCGTTTCTACAAACTCTTTCGGTCCGTTGTTTATTTTTCTAAATACATTCAAATATGTATCCGCTCAT
GAGACAATAACCCTGATAAATGCTTCAATAATATTGAAAAAGGAAGAGTATGAGTATTCAACATTTCCGT
GTCGCCCTTATTCCCTTTTTTGCGGCATTTTGCCTTCCTGTTTTTGCTCACCCAGAAACGCTGGTGAAAG
TAAAAGATGCTGAAGATCAGTTGGGTGCACGAGTGGGTTACATCGAACTGGATCTCAACAGCGGTAAGAT
CCTTGAGAGTTTTCGCCCCGAAGAACGTTTCCCAATGATGAGCACTTTTAAAGTTCTGCTATGTGGCGCG
GTATTATCCCGTGTTGACGCCTGGCAAGAGCAACTCGGTCGCCGCATACACTATTCTCAGAATGACTTGG
TTGAGTACTCACCAGTCACAGAAAAGCATCTTACGGATGGCATGACAGTAAGAGAATTATGCAGTGCTGC
CATAACCATGAGTGATAACACTGCGGCCAACTTACTTCTGACAACGATCGGAGGACCGAAGGAGCTAACC
GCTTTTTTGCACAACATGGGGGATCATGTAACTCGCCTTGATCGTTGGGAACCGGAGCTGAATGAAGCCA
TACCAAACGACGAGCGTGACACCACGATGCCTGTAGCAATGGCAACAACGTTGCGCAAACTATTAACTGG
CGAACTACTTACTCTAGCTTCCCGGCAACAATTAATAGACTGGATGGAGGCGGATAAAGTTGCAGGACCA
CTTCTGCGCTCGGCCCTTCCGGCTGGCTGGTTTATTGCTGATAAATCTGGAGCCGGTGAGCGTGGGTCTC
GCGGTATCATTGCAGCACTGGGGCCAGATGGTAAGCCCTCCCGTATCGTAGTTATCTACACGACGGGGAG
TCAGGCAACTATGGATGAACGAAATAGACAGATCGCTGAGATAGGTGCCTCACTGATTAAGCATTGGTAA
CTGTCAGACCAAGTTTACTCATATATACTTTAGATTGATTTCCTTAGGACTGAGCGTCAACCCCGTAGAA
AAGATCAAAGGATCTTCTTGAGATCCTTTTTTTCTGCGCGTAATCTGCTGCTTGCAAACAAAAAAACCAC
CGCTACCAGCGGTGGTTTGTTTGCCGGATCAAGAGCTACCAACTCTTTTTCCGAAGGTAACTGGCTTCAG
CAGAGCGCAGATACCAAATACTGTCCTTCTAGTGTAGCCGTAGTTAGGCCACCACTTCAAGAACTCTGTA
GCACCGCCTACATACCTCGCTCTGCTAATCCTGTTACCAGTGGCTGCTGCCAGTGGCGATAAGTCGTGTC
TTACCGGGTTGGACTCAAGACGATAGTTACCGGATAAGGCGCAGCGGTCGGGCTGAACGGGGGGTTCGTG
CACACAGCCCAGCTTGGAGCGAACGACCTACACCGAACTGAGATACCTACAGCGTGAGCTATGAGAAAGC
GCCACGCTTCCCGAAGGGAGAAAGGCGGACAGGTATCCGGTAAGCGGCAGGGTCGGAACAGGAGAGCGCA
CGAGGGAGCTTCCAGGGGGAAACGCCTGGTATCTTTATAGTCCTGTCGGGTTTCGCCACCTCTGACTTGA
GCGTCGATTTTTGTGATGCTCGTCAGGGGGGCGGAGCCTATGGAAAAACGCCAGCAACGCGGCCTTTTTA
CGGTTCCTGGCCTTTTGCTGGCCTTTTGCTCACATGTTCTTTCCTGCGTTATCCCCTGATTCTGTGGATA
ACCGTATTACCGCCTTTGAGTGAGCTGATACCGCTCGCCGCAGCCGAACGACCGAGCGCAGCGAGTCAGT
GAGCGAGGAAGCGGAAGAGCGCCTGATGCGGTATTTTCTCCTTACGCATCTGTGCGGTATTTCACACCGC
ATATAAGGTGCACTGTGACTGGGTCATGGCTGCGCCCCGACACCCGCCAACACCCGCTGACGCGCCCTGA
CGGGCTTGTCTGCTCCCGGCATCCGCTTACAGACAAGCTGTGACCGTCTCCGGGAGCTGCATGTGTCAGA
GGTTTTCACCGTCATCACCGAAACGCGCGAGGCAGCTGCGGTAAAGCTCATCAGCGTGGTCGTGCAGCGA
TTCACAGATGTCTGCCTGTTCATCCGCGTCCAGCTCGTTGAGTTTCTCCAGAAGCGTTAATGTCTGGCTT
CTGATAAAGCGGGCCATGTTAAGGGCGGTTTTTTCCTGTTTGGTCACTGATGCCTCCGTGTAAGGGGGAT
TTCTGTTCATGGGGGTAATGATACCGATGAAACGAGAGAGGATGCTCACGATACGGGTTACTGATGATGA
ACATGCCCGGTTACTGGAACGTTGTGAGGGTAAACAACTGGCGGTATGGATGCGGCGGGACCAGAGAAAA
ATCACTCAGGGTCAATGCCAGCGCTTCGTTAATACAGATGTAGGTGTTCCACAGGGTAGCCAGCAGCATC
CTGCGATGCAGATCCGGAACATAATGGTGCAGGGCGCTGACTTCCGCGTTTCCAGACTTTACGAAACACG
GAAACCGAAGACCATTCATGTTGTTGCTCAGGTCGCAGACGTTTTGCAGCAGCAGTCGCTTCACGTTCGC
TCGCGTATCGGTGATTCATTCTGCTAACCAGTAAGGCAACCCCGCCAGCCTAGCCGGGTCCTCAACGACA
GGAGCACGATCATGCGCACCCGTGGCCAGGACCCAACGCTGCCCGAAATT
Features (pLannotate 1.2.2; 19 found; start..end, strand, type, name):
      3..80      +  promoter       lacIq promoter: lacI (mutant); In the lacIq allele, a single base change in the promoter boosts expression of the lacI gene about 10-fold.
     81..1163    +  CDS            lacI: lac repressor; lacI; The lac repressor binds to the lac operator to inhibit transcription in E. coli. This inhibition can be relieved by adding lactose or isopropyl-β-D-thiogalactopyranoside (IPTG).
   1176..1197    +  protein_bind   CAP binding site: CAP binding activates transcription in the presence of cAMP. E. coli catabolite activator protein
   1216..1233    +  promoter       tet promoter (fragment): E. coli promoter for tetracycline efflux protein gene
   1406..1434    +  promoter       tac promoter: strong E. coli promoter; hybrid between the trp and lac UV5 promoters
   1442..1458    +  protein_bind   lac operator: The lac repressor binds to the lac operator to inhibit transcription in E. coli. This inhibition can be relieved by adding lactose or isopropyl-β-D-thiogalactopyranoside (IPTG). lac repressor encoded by lacI
   1537..1554    +  CDS            7xHis (fragment): 6xHis affinity tag
   1554..2646    +  CDS            MBP (fragment): maltose binding protein from E. coli; malE (mutated); This version of the gene does not encode a signal sequence, so MBP will remain in the cytosol.
   2659..2679    +  CDS            TEV site: tobacco etch virus (TEV) protease recognition and cleavage site
   2683..2904    +  CDS            ubiquitin: human ubiquitin
   2946..3032    +  terminator     rrnB T1 terminator: Escherichia coli rrnB; transcription terminator T1 from the E. coli rrnB gene
   3124..3151    +  terminator     rrnB T2 terminator: transcription terminator T2 from the E. coli rrnB gene
   3198..3269    +  promoter       AmpR promoter: bla
   3270..4130    +  CDS            AmpR: β-lactamase; bla; confers resistance to ampicillin, carbenicillin, and related antibiotics
   4218..4806    +  rep_origin     ori: high-copy-number ColE1/pMB1/pBR322/pUC origin of replication
   4992..5044    -  misc_feature   bom (fragment): basis of mobility region from pBR322
   5055..5074    -  misc_feature   bom (fragment): basis of mobility region from pBR322
   5176..5367    -  CDS            rop: Rop protein, which maintains plasmids at low copy number; rop
   5384..5764    +  CDS            YPB1_ECOLX: Protein predicted: Swiss-Prot protein existence level 4. From Escherichia coli.
