[The description below was written by a language model from this plasmid's Addgene catalogue record and pLannotate feature annotations shown in this document.]
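Description:
Ubiquitin K48C/G76C is a bacterial expression plasmid built on the pMAL-c5X backbone for producing a double-cysteine mutant of human ubiquitin in E. coli. The 5,860-nt sequenced plasmid replicates from a ColE1/pMB1-type origin and also carries the rop gene and remnants of the pBR322 bom region. The presence of rop is consistent with the catalogue listing the plasmid as low copy, even though the origin annotation is the generic high-copy label. Selection is by ampicillin through the β-lactamase (AmpR) gene under its own promoter.

The expression cassette is driven by the tac promoter, a strong trp/lac hybrid, followed by a lac operator. The plasmid supplies its own lac repressor from a lacI gene under the up-mutated lacIq promoter, so transcription is held off until it is induced with IPTG. The open reading frame encodes an N-terminal His6 tag fused to maltose-binding protein lacking its signal sequence, so the fusion stays in the cytosol. This is followed by a TEV protease recognition site and then ubiquitin, with the rrnB T1 and T2 terminators downstream. The His6-MBP partner provides affinity handles for purification, and MBP generally aids solubility. TEV cleavage allows the ubiquitin portion to be released from the tag.

The insert carries the substitutions K48C and G76C, placing cysteines at lysine 48, a major site of polyubiquitin chain linkage, and at the C-terminal glycine. The record gives the purpose only as bacterial expression of this mutant. The associated publication concerns selenocysteine in expressed protein ligation and bioconjugation, which suggests the protein serves as a substrate or comparison in such conjugation chemistry, though the record does not state its specific role.
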