Addgene plasmid #86585: Ubiquitin K48C/G76C
Purpose: Bacterial expression of Ubiquitin K48C/G76C
Depositing lab: Sharon Rozovsky. Depositing organization: University of Delaware. Publication: Utilizing Selenocysteine for Expressed Protein Ligation and Bioconjugations. Liu J, Chen Q, Rozovsky S. J Am Chem Soc. 2017 Feb 10. doi: 10.1021/jacs.6b10991. PubMed 28186733.
Backbone
  Vector backbone: pMAL-c5X
  Vector type: Bacterial Expression
Growth in bacteria
  Bacterial resistance: Ampicillin, 100 μg/mL
  Growth temperature: 37°C
  Growth strain: DH5alpha
  Copy number: Low Copy
Gene/Insert
  Gene/Insert name: Ubiquitin
  Species: H. sapiens (human)
  Mutation: TEV site; K48C/G76C
  Entrez Gene: UBC (a.k.a. HMG20)
  Promoter: Tac
  Tag / fusion protein: His6-MBP (N terminal on backbone)
  Cloning method: Unknown
  Sequencing primers: 5′ MBP-F; 3′ TGTCCTACTCAGGAGAGCGTTCAC
Terms and licenses: Academic/Nonprofit Terms; Industry Terms
How to cite: Ubiquitin K48C/G76C was a gift from Sharon Rozovsky (Addgene plasmid # 86585 ; http://n2t.net/addgene:86585 ; RRID:Addgene_86585)
