>Addgene plasmid #86585 | Ubiquitin K48C/G76C | depositor partial sequence | sequence record 168781 | C-term of MBP-TEV site and the followed insert
NNNNNNNNNNNNNNTTTCGACTGANCCTTTCGTTTTATTTGAAGCTTATTTAATTACCTGCAGGGAATTC
GGATCCTTAGCAACCTCTTAGTCTTAAGACAAGATGTAAGGTCGACTCCTTCTGAATGTTGTAATCAGAC
AGCGTTCTACCGTCCTCGAGCTGGCAACCGGCAAAGATCAATCTTTGTTGATCAGGTGGAATTCCTTCCT
TGTCTTGAATTTTAGCCTTAACGTTTTCGATGGTATCGGATGGTTCAACTTCCAGAGTTATGGTTTTACC
GGTTAACGTCTTGACGAAGATCTGAGCGGACTGAAAATACAGGTTTTCAGAGCTCGAATTAGTCTGCGCG
TCTTTCAGGGCTTCATCGACAGTCTGACGACCGCTGGCGGCGTTGATCACCGCAGTACGCACGGCATACC
AGAAAGCGGACATCTGCGGGATGTTCGGCATGATTTCACCTTTCTGGGCGTTTTCCATAGTGGCGGCAAT
ACGCGGATCTTTCACCAACTCTTCCTCGTAAGACTTCAGCGCTACGGCACCCAGCGGTTTGTCTTTATTA
ACCGCTTCCAGACCTTCATCAGTCAGCAGATAGTTTTCGAGGAACTCTTTTGCCAGCTCTTTGTTCGGAC
TGGCGGCGTTAATACCTGCGCTCAGCACGCCAACGAACGGTTTGGATGGTTGACCCTTGAAGGTCGGCAG
TACCGTTACACCATAATTCACTTTGCTGGTGTCGATGTTGGACCATGCCCACGGGCCGTTGATGGTCATC
GCTGTTTCGCCTTTATTAAAGGCAGCTTCTGCGATGGAGTAATCGGTGTCTGCATTCATGTGTTTGTTTT
TAATCNNNTCAACCAGGAAGGTCAGANCCGCTTTCGCGCCAGCGTTATCCACGCCCACGTCTTTAATGTC
GTACTTGCCGTTTTCATACTTGAACGCATAACCCCCGTCAGCAGCAATCAGCGGCCAGGTGAAGTACGGT
TCNTGCNGGTTGANATCANCGCGCTCTTACCTTTCGCTTTCAGTTCTTTATCCAGCNCNGGGNTCNNNTC
CCNGGTTTTTGGGNGGGNNCGGCAGCNNATCTTTNNTNATNAANCANNNNANNACNNNNANNANNNNTCG
GNNNNNNNNNAGCNNNNNNNNNNANNNACGGNANNCNNNNNNNNNNGNNNNNNNNNNNNNNNNNNNNNNN
CNNNGGGGGNNNNN
